Addgene plasmid #176077: pET28 MBP_PrA/G-H6
Purpose: Express His6 tagged MBP_PrA/G in Escherichia coli
Depositing lab: Tom Rapoport. Depositing organization: Harvard Medical School. Publication: Cryo-EM structure determination of small proteins by nanobody-binding scaffolds (Legobodies). Wu X, Rapoport TA. Proc Natl Acad Sci U S A. 2021 Oct 12;118(41). pii: 2115001118. doi: 10.1073/pnas.2115001118. PubMed 34620716.
Backbone
  Vector backbone: pET28b
  Backbone manufacturer: Novagen
  Backbone size w/o insert (bp): 5273
  Total vector size (bp): 6914
  Vector type: Bacterial Expression
Growth in bacteria
  Bacterial resistance: Kanamycin, 50 μg/mL
  Growth temperature: 37°C
  Growth strain: DH5alpha
  Copy number: High Copy
Gene/Insert
  Gene/Insert name: MBP PrA/G-H6
  Species: bacteria
  Insert size (bp): 1641
  Promoter: T7 Promoter
  Tag / fusion protein: His tag (C terminal on insert)
  Cloning method: Gibson Cloning
  Sequencing primers: 5′ T7 Forward; 3′ T7 Reverse
Terms and licenses: Academic/Nonprofit Terms; Industry Terms: Not Available to Industry
How to cite: pET28 MBP_PrA/G-H6 was a gift from Tom Rapoport (Addgene plasmid # 176077 ; http://n2t.net/addgene:176077 ; RRID:Addgene_176077)
