[The description below was written by a language model from this plasmid's Addgene catalogue record and pLannotate feature annotations shown in this document.]
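Description:
pET28 MBP_PrA/G-H6 is a bacterial expression plasmid built on the Novagen pET28b backbone, about 6.9 kb in total, for producing a His-tagged fusion protein in Escherichia coli. It is selected with kanamycin through an aminoglycoside phosphotransferase (KanR) gene and replicates from a ColE1/pBR322-type origin. The record lists it as high copy, although the feature table also shows the bom region and the rop gene, which normally moderates copy number. An f1 phage origin is also present, and the short tetracycline-resistance and AmpR promoter fragments in the annotation are backbone remnants or partial matches rather than functional markers.

The 1.6 kb insert, introduced by Gibson cloning, sits in a standard pET expression cassette: a T7 promoter followed by a lac operator and the T7 gene 10 ribosome binding site, with a T7 terminator downstream. The plasmid-borne lacI gene supplies the repressor, so transcription requires a host providing T7 RNA polymerase and is induced with IPTG. The open reading frame starts with maltose binding protein lacking its signal sequence, so the product stays in the cytosol. This is joined to a fragment of Staphylococcus aureus protein A and then a fragment of streptococcal protein G, both taken from immunoglobulin-binding proteins, and it ends in a C-terminal histidine tag for metal-affinity purification. The annotation detects this tag as a partial 9xHis match, consistent with the His6 stated in the record. The small SET1 hit just beyond the tag is probably an incidental match to backbone sequence.

The associated publication concerns nanobody-binding scaffolds ("Legobodies") for cryo-EM structure determination of small proteins, which suggests that this fusion serves as a scaffold component. The record itself states the purpose only as expression of the tagged protein.
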