Features (pLannotate 1.2.2; 21 found; start..end, strand, type, name):
     12..440     +  rep_origin     f1 ori (sequence partly withheld): f1 bacteriophage origin of replication; arrow indicates direction of (+) strand synthesis
    493..550     +  promoter       AmpR promoter (fragment): bla
    559..1374    -  CDS            KanR: aminoglycoside phosphotransferase; aph(3')-Ia; confers resistance to kanamycin in bacteria or G418 (Geneticin®) in eukaryotes
   1496..2084    +  rep_origin     ori: high-copy-number ColE1/pMB1/pBR322/pUC origin of replication
   2270..2409    -  misc_feature   bom: basis of mobility region from pBR322
   2511..2702    -  CDS            rop: Rop protein, which maintains plasmids at low copy number; rop
   2719..3099    +  CDS            YPB1_ECOLX: Protein predicted: Swiss-Prot protein existence level 4. From Escherichia coli.
   3171..3462    -  CDS            TcR (fragment): tetracycline efflux protein; tet; confers resistance to tetracycline
   3477..3498    -  protein_bind   CAP binding site: CAP binding activates transcription in the presence of cAMP. E. coli catabolite activator protein
   3511..4593    -  CDS            lacI: lac repressor; lacI; The lac repressor binds to the lac operator to inhibit transcription in E. coli. This inhibition can be relieved by adding lactose or isopropyl-β-D-thiogalactopyranoside (IPTG).
   4594..4671    -  promoter       lacI promoter: lacI
   4679..4958    -  CDS            TcR (fragment): tetracycline efflux protein; tet; confers resistance to tetracycline
   4980..4998    +  promoter       T7 promoter: promoter for bacteriophage T7 RNA polymerase
   4999..5023    +  protein_bind   lac operator: The lac repressor binds to the lac operator to inhibit transcription in E. coli. This inhibition can be relieved by adding lactose or isopropyl-β-D-thiogalactopyranoside (IPTG). lac repressor encoded by lacI
   5038..5060    +  RBS            RBS: efficient ribosome binding site from bacteriophage T7 gene 10 (Olins and Rangwala, 1989)
   5067..6118    +  CDS            MBP (fragment): maltose binding protein from E. coli; malE (mutated); This version of the gene does not encode a signal sequence, so MBP will remain in the cytosol.
   6102..6467    +  CDS            spa (fragment): SPA_STAAM - Experimental evidence at protein level: Swiss-Prot protein existence level 1. Plays a role in the inhibition of the host innate and adaptive immune responses. Possesses five immunoglobulin-binding domains that capture both the fragment crystallizable region (Fc region) and the Fab region (part of Ig that identifies antigen) of immunoglobulins (By similarity). In turn, Staphylococcus aureus is protected from phagocytic killing via inhibition of Ig Fc region. In addition, the host elicited B-cell response is prevented due to a decrease of antibody-secreting cell proliferation that en
   6501..6674    +  CDS            spg (fragment): SPG1_STRSG - Experimental evidence at protein level: Swiss-Prot protein existence level 1. Binds to the constant Fc region of IgG with high affinity. From Streptococcus sp. group G.
   6754..6771    +  CDS            9xHis (fragment): 9xHis affinity tag
   6781..6830    +  CDS            SET1 (fragment): solubility-enhancement tag derived from T7 phage gene 10B
   6838..6885    +  terminator     T7 terminator: transcription terminator for bacteriophage T7 RNA polymerase
>Addgene plasmid #176077 | pET28 MBP_PrA/G-H6 | addgene full sequence | sequence record 345914 | Addgene NGS Result
TGGCGAATGGG
[124 nt withheld, positions 12-135]
C
[91 nt withheld, positions 137-227]
A
[49 nt withheld, positions 229-277]
CCTTTGACGTTGGAGTCCACGTTCTTT
[37 nt withheld, positions 305-341]
ACCCTATCTCGGTCTATTCTTTTGATTTATAAGGGATTTTGCCGATTTCGGCCTATTGGTTAAAAAATGA
GCTGATTTAACAAAAATTTAACGCGAATTTTAACAAAATATTAACGCTTACAATTTAGGTGGCACTTTTC
GGGGAAATGTGCGCGGAACCCCTATTTGTTTATTTTTCTAAATACATTCAAATATGTATCCGCTCATGAA
TTAATTCTTAGAAAAACTCATCGAGCATCAAATGAAACTGCAATTTATTCATATCAGGATTATCAATACC
ATATTTTTGAAAAAGCCGTTTCTGTAATGAAGGAGAAAACTCACCGAGGCAGTTCCATAGGATGGCAAGA
TCCTGGTATCGGTCTGCGATTCCGACTCGTCCAACATCAATACAACCTATTAATTTCCCCTCGTCAAAAA
TAAGGTTATCAAGTGAGAAATCACCATGAGTGACGACTGAATCCGGTGAGAATGGCAAAAGTTTATGCAT
TTCTTTCCAGACTTGTTCAACAGGCCAGCCATTACGCTCGTCATCAAAATCACTCGCATCAACCAAACCG
TTATTCATTCGTGATTGCGCCTGAGCGAGACGAAATACGCGATCGCTGTTAAAAGGACAATTACAAACAG
GAATCGAATGCAACCGGCGCAGGAACACTGCCAGCGCATCAACAATATTTTCACCTGAATCAGGATATTC
TTCTAATACCTGGAATGCTGTTTTCCCGGGGATCGCAGTGGTGAGTAACCATGCATCATCAGGAGTACGG
ATAAAATGCTTGATGGTCGGAAGAGGCATAAATTCCGTCAGCCAGTTTAGTCTGACCATCTCATCTGTAA
CATCATTGGCAACGCTACCTTTGCCATGTTTCAGAAACAACTCTGGCGCATCGGGCTTCCCATACAATCG
ATAGATTGTCGCACCTGATTGCCCGACATTATCGCGAGCCCATTTATACCCATATAAATCAGCATCCATG
TTGGAATTTAATCGCGGCCTAGAGCAAGACGTTTCCCGTTGAATATGGCTCATAACACCCCTTGTATTAC
TGTTTATGTAAGCAGACAGTTTTATTGTTCATGACCAAAATCCCTTAACGTGAGTTTTCGTTCCACTGAG
CGTCAGACCCCGTAGAAAAGATCAAAGGATCTTCTTGAGATCCTTTTTTTCTGCGCGTAATCTGCTGCTT
GCAAACAAAAAAACCACCGCTACCAGCGGTGGTTTGTTTGCCGGATCAAGAGCTACCAACTCTTTTTCCG
AAGGTAACTGGCTTCAGCAGAGCGCAGATACCAAATACTGTCCTTCTAGTGTAGCCGTAGTTAGGCCACC
ACTTCAAGAACTCTGTAGCACCGCCTACATACCTCGCTCTGCTAATCCTGTTACCAGTGGCTGCTGCCAG
TGGCGATAAGTCGTGTCTTACCGGGTTGGACTCAAGACGATAGTTACCGGATAAGGCGCAGCGGTCGGGC
TGAACGGGGGGTTCGTGCACACAGCCCAGCTTGGAGCGAACGACCTACACCGAACTGAGATACCTACAGC
GTGAGCTATGAGAAAGCGCCACGCTTCCCGAAGGGAGAAAGGCGGACAGGTATCCGGTAAGCGGCAGGGT
CGGAACAGGAGAGCGCACGAGGGAGCTTCCAGGGGGAAACGCCTGGTATCTTTATAGTCCTGTCGGGTTT
CGCCACCTCTGACTTGAGCGTCGATTTTTGTGATGCTCGTCAGGGGGGCGGAGCCTATGGAAAAACGCCA
GCAACGCGGCCTTTTTACGGTTCCTGGCCTTTTGCTGGCCTTTTGCTCACATGTTCTTTCCTGCGTTATC
CCCTGATTCTGTGGATAACCGTATTACCGCCTTTGAGTGAGCTGATACCGCTCGCCGCAGCCGAACGACC
GAGCGCAGCGAGTCAGTGAGCGAGGAAGCGGAAGAGCGCCTGATGCGGTATTTTCTCCTTACGCATCTGT
GCGGTATTTCACACCGCAATGGTGCACTCTCAGTACAATCTGCTCTGATGCCGCATAGTTAAGCCAGTAT
ACACTCCGCTATCGCTACGTGACTGGGTCATGGCTGCGCCCCGACACCCGCCAACACCCGCTGACGCGCC
CTGACGGGCTTGTCTGCTCCCGGCATCCGCTTACAGACAAGCTGTGACCGTCTCCGGGAGCTGCATGTGT
CAGAGGTTTTCACCGTCATCACCGAAACGCGCGAGGCAGCTGCGGTAAAGCTCATCAGCGTGGTCGTGAA
GCGATTCACAGATGTCTGCCTGTTCATCCGCGTCCAGCTCGTTGAGTTTCTCCAGAAGCGTTAATGTCTG
GCTTCTGATAAAGCGGGCCATGTTAAGGGCGGTTTTTTCCTGTTTGGTCACTGATGCCTCCGTGTAAGGG
GGATTTCTGTTCATGGGGGTAATGATACCGATGAAACGAGAGAGGATGCTCACGATACGGGTTACTGATG
ATGAACATGCCCGGTTACTGGAACGTTGTGAGGGTAAACAACTGGCGGTATGGATGCGGCGGGACCAGAG
AAAAATCACTCAGGGTCAATGCCAGCGCTTCGTTAATACAGATGTAGGTGTTCCACAGGGTAGCCAGCAG
CATCCTGCGATGCAGATCCGGAACATAATGGTGCAGGGCGCTGACTTCCGCGTTTCCAGACTTTACGAAA
CACGGAAACCGAAGACCATTCATGTTGTTGCTCAGGTCGCAGACGTTTTGCAGCAGCAGTCGCTTCACGT
TCGCTCGCGTATCGGTGATTCATTCTGCTAACCAGTAAGGCAACCCCGCCAGCCTAGCCGGGTCCTCAAC
GACAGGAGCACGATCATGCGCACCCGTGGGGCCGCCATGCCGGCGATAATGGCCTGCTTCTCGCCGAAAC
GTTTGGTGGCGGGACCAGTGACGAAGGCTTGAGCGAGGGCGTGCAAGATTCCGAATACCGCAAGCGACAG
GCCGATCATCGTCGCGCTCCAGCGAAAGCGGTCCTCGCCGAAAATGACCCAGAGCGCTGCCGGCACCTGT
CCTACGAGTTGCATGATAAAGAAGACAGTCATAAGTGCGGCGACGATAGTCATGCCCCGCGCCCACCGGA
AGGAGCTGACTGGGTTGAAGGCTCTCAAGGGCATCGGTCGAGATCCCGGTGCCTAATGAGTGAGCTAACT
TACATTAATTGCGTTGCGCTCACTGCCCGCTTTCCAGTCGGGAAACCTGTCGTGCCAGCTGCATTAATGA
ATCGGCCAACGCGCGGGGAGAGGCGGTTTGCGTATTGGGCGCCAGGGTGGTTTTTCTTTTCACCAGTGAG
ACGGGCAACAGCTGATTGCCCTTCACCGCCTGGCCCTGAGAGAGTTGCAGCAAGCGGTCCACGCTGGTTT
GCCCCAGCAGGCGAAAATCCTGTTTGATGGTGGTTAACGGCGGGATATAACATGAGCTGTCTTCGGTATC
GTCGTATCCCACTACCGAGATATCCGCACCAACGCGCAGCCCGGACTCGGTAATGGCGCGCATTGCGCCC
AGCGCCATCTGATCGTTGGCAACCAGCATCGCAGTGGGAACGATGCCCTCATTCAGCATTTGCATGGTTT
GTTGAAAACCGGACATGGCACTCCAGTCGCCTTCCCGTTCCGCTATCGGCTGAATTTGATTGCGAGTGAG
ATATTTATGCCAGCCAGCCAGACGCAGACGCGCCGAGACAGAACTTAATGGGCCCGCTAACAGCGCGATT
TGCTGGTGACCCAATGCGACCAGATGCTCCACGCCCAGTCGCGTACCGTCTTCATGGGAGAAAATAATAC
TGTTGATGGGTGTCTGGTCAGAGACATCAAGAAATAACGCCGGAACATTAGTGCAGGCAGCTTCCACAGC
AATGGCATCCTGGTCATCCAGCGGATAGTTAATGATCAGCCCACTGACGCGTTGCGCGAGAAGATTGTGC
ACCGCCGCTTTACAGGCTTCGACGCCGCTTCGTTCTACCATCGACACCACCACGCTGGCACCCAGTTGAT
CGGCGCGAGATTTAATCGCCGCGACAATTTGCGACGGCGCGTGCAGGGCCAGACTGGAGGTGGCAACGCC
AATCAGCAACGACTGTTTGCCCGCCAGTTGTTGTGCCACGCGGTTGGGAATGTAATTCAGCTCCGCCATC
GCCGCTTCCACTTTTTCCCGCGTTTTCGCAGAAACGTGGCTGGCCTGGTTCACCACGCGGGAAACGGTCT
GATAAGAGACACCGGCATACTCTGCGACATCGTATAACGTTACTGGTTTCACATTCACCACCCTGAATTG
ACTCTCTTCCGGGCGCTATCATGCCATACCGCGAAAGGTTTTGCGCCATTCGATGGTGTCCGGGATCTCG
ACGCTCTCCCTTATGCGACTCCTGCATTAGGAAGCAGCCCAGTAGTAGGTTGAGGCCGTTGAGCACCGCC
GCCGCAAGGAATGGTGCATGCAAGGAGATGGCGCCCAACAGTCCCCCGGCCACGGGGCCTGCCACCATAC
CCACGCCGAAACAAGCGCTCATGAGCCCGAAGTGGCGAGCCCGATCTTCCCCATCGGTGATGTCGGCGAT
ATAGGCGCCAGCAACCGCACCTGTGGCGCCGGTGATGCCGGCCACGATGCGTCCGGCGTAGAGGATCGAG
ATCTCGATCCCGCGAAATTAATACGACTCACTATAGGGGAATTGTGAGCGGATAACAATTCCCCTCTAGA
AATAATTTTGTTTAACTTTAAGAAGGAGATATACCATGAAAATCGAAGAAGGTAAACTGGTAATCTGGAT
TAACGGCGATAAAGGCTATAACGGTCTCGCTGAAGTCGGTAAGAAATTCGAGAAAGATACCGGAATTAAA
GTCACCGTTGAGCATCCGGATAAACTGGAAGAGAAATTCCCACAGGTTGCGGCAACTGGCGATGGCCCTG
ACATTATCTTCTGGGCACACGACCGCTTTGGTGGCTACGCTCAATCTGGCCTGTTGGCTGAAATCACCCC
GGACAAAGCGTTCCAGGACAAGCTGTATCCGTTTACCTGGGATGCCGTACGTTACAACGGCAAGCTGATT
GCTTACCCGATCGCTGTTGAAGCGTTATCGCTGATTTATAACAAAGATCTGCTGCCGAACCCGCCAAAAA
CCTGGGAAGAGATCCCGGCGCTGGATAAAGAACTGAAAGCGAAAGGTAAGAGCGCGCTGATGTTCAACCT
GCAAGAACCGTACTTCACCTGGCCGCTGATTGCTGCTGACGGGGGTTATGCGTTCAAGTATGAAAACGGC
AAGTACGACATTAAAGACGTGGGCGTGGATAACGCTGGCGCGAAAGCGGGTCTGACCTTCCTGGTTGACC
TGATTAAAAACAAACACATGAATGCAGACACCGATTACTCCATCGCAGAAGCTGCCTTTAATAAAGGCGA
AACAGCGATGACCATCAACGGCCCGTGGGCATGGTCCAACATCGACACCAGCAAAGTGAATTATGGTGTA
ACGGTACTGCCGACCTTCAAGGGTCAACCATCCAAACCGTTCGTTGGCGTGCTGAGCGCAGGTATTAACG
CCGCCAGTCCGAACAAAGAGCTGGCAAAAGAGTTCCTCGAAAACTATCTGCTGACTGATGAAGGTCTGGA
AGCGGTTAATAAAGACAAACCGCTGGGTGCCGTAGCGCTGAAGTCTTACGAGGAAGAGTTGGCGAAAGAT
CCACGTATTGCCGCCACTATGGAAAACGCCCAGAAAGGTGAAATCATGCCGAACATCCCGCAGATGTCCG
CTTTCTGGTATGCGGTTCGTACTGCGGTAATTAACGCTGCATCGGGGCGTCAAACAGTGGACCAGGCACT
GGCCTTTGCTCAAATTCTTATTATGCCGAACTTAACCGAGGAGCAGCGTAACGGTTTCATTCAAAGTCTT
AAAGATGATCCTTCTGTGAGCAAAGAGATTCTGGCTGAGGCCAAAAAGCTGAATGAACATCAAGCGCCGA
AGGGGGGTAGCGGGGGTGCAGGTTCGGGAGATCAACAGTCTGCATTTTACGAGATTTTGAATATGCCCAA
CTTAAACGAGGCACAGCGCAACGGCTTCATTCAGAGTTTAAAAGATGACCCGTCCCAATCGACGAATGTG
CTTGGAGAAGCAAAAAAGTTGAATGAATCTCAAGCAGGAGGAGGCAGCGGGGGTGGTAGCGGTGGCTCCG
CTGTCACTACGTACAAGCTTGTCATTAATGGCAAGACACTTAAGGGCGAAACCACGACGAAGGCCGTTGA
CGCGGAGACAGCTGAGAAGGCCTTCAAGCAATACGCTAATGATAACGGGGTGGATGGGGTCTGGACTTAT
GATGATGCGACCAAGACATTCACCGTCACGGAGGGCAGTGGGCATCACCATCATCACCACTGATGAGGAT
CCGAATTCGAGCTCCGTCGACAAGCTTGCGGCCGCACTCGAGCACCACCACCACCACCACTGAGATCCGG
CTGCTAACAAAGCCCGAAAGGAAGCTGAGTTGGCTGCTGCCACCGCTGAGCAATAACTAGCATAACCCCT
TGGGGCCTCTAAACGGGTCTTGAGGGGTTTTTTGCTGAAAGGAGGAACTATATCCGGAT
